Addgene plasmid #104519: LI D-E V5
Purpose: LI C-terminal module
Depositing lab: Thomas Lahaye. Depositing organization: Eberhard Karls Universitaet Tuebingen. Publication: A modular toolbox for Golden-Gate-based plasmid assembly streamlines generation of Ralstonia solanacearum species complex knockout strains and multi-cassette complementation constructs. Wu D, Schandry N, Lahaye T. Mol Plant Pathol. 2017 Oct 27. doi: 10.1111/mpp.12632. PubMed 29077245.
Backbone
  Vector backbone: pUC57
  Backbone manufacturer: Parniske lab
  Backbone size w/o insert (bp): 2458
  Vector type: Cloning vector
Growth in bacteria
  Bacterial resistance: Gentamicin, 10 μg/mL
  Growth temperature: 37°C
  Growth strain: DH5alpha
  Copy number: High Copy
Gene/Insert
  Gene/Insert name: 3*V5 gene
  Species: Synthetic
  Insert size (bp): 129
  Cloning method: Restriction Enzyme; 5′ cloning site BsaI (destroyed during cloning); 3′ cloning site BsaI (destroyed during cloning)
  Sequencing primers: 5′ GGGTTTTCCCAGTCACGACGT; 3′ GAGCGGATAACAATTTCACACAGG
Terms and licenses: Academic/Nonprofit Terms; Industry Terms: Not Available to Industry
How to cite: LI D-E V5 was a gift from Thomas Lahaye (Addgene plasmid # 104519 ; http://n2t.net/addgene:104519 ; RRID:Addgene_104519)
