[The description below was written by a language model from this plasmid's Addgene catalogue record and pLannotate feature annotations shown in this document.]
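Description:
LI D-E V5 is a Level I (LI) module plasmid from a modular Golden Gate toolbox developed for assembling knockout and multi-cassette complementation constructs for the Ralstonia solanacearum species complex. It is a small cloning vector built on a modified pUC57 backbone and propagated in E. coli. Replication relies on a high-copy ColE1/pUC-type origin. Selection is by gentamicin, conferred by the aacC1 gentamicin acetyltransferase gene (GmR), with a class 1 integron Pc promoter annotated upstream of it. The sequenced plasmid is 2,617 nt, which fits the stated backbone size plus the short insert.

The payload is a synthetic 129 bp sequence encoding three tandem copies of the V5 epitope. The record describes it as a C-terminal module, and the "D-E" in the name presumably denotes the fusion-site position it occupies in the toolbox's ordered assembly scheme, though the record does not define this. The insert was introduced through BsaI sites that were destroyed during cloning. The record does not detail which type IIS sites release the module in subsequent assembly steps. The automated annotation does not call the V5 repeats. It identifies only backbone elements: the lac promoter, lac operator and CAP binding site, a lacZα fragment spanning the sequence origin, and short remnants of lacI, rop and the pBR322 bom region. The insert probably lies in the unannotated stretch between the lacZα fragment and the lac operator. The plasmid carries no dedicated expression promoter or terminator for the tag. It serves as a donor part, combined with promoter, coding sequence and terminator modules to add a C-terminal 3×V5 tag to a protein of interest for immunodetection.
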