Features (pLannotate 1.2.2; 10 found; start..end, strand, type, name):
    294..310     -  protein_bind   lac operator: The lac repressor binds to the lac operator to inhibit transcription in E. coli. This inhibition can be relieved by adding lactose or isopropyl-β-D-thiogalactopyranoside (IPTG). lac repressor encoded by lacI
    318..348     -  promoter       lac promoter: promoter for the E. coli lac operon
    363..384     -  protein_bind   CAP binding site: CAP binding activates transcription in the presence of cAMP. E. coli catabolite activator protein
    397..489     -  CDS            lacI (fragment): lac repressor; lacI; The lac repressor binds to the lac operator to inhibit transcription in E. coli. This inhibition can be relieved by adding lactose or isopropyl-β-D-thiogalactopyranoside (IPTG).
    672..1260    -  rep_origin     ori: high-copy-number ColE1/pMB1/pBR322/pUC origin of replication
   1375..1403    +  promoter       Pc promoter: intI1 (promoter lies within the coding sequence); class 1 integron promoter
   1592..2125    +  CDS            GmR: gentamycin acetyltransferase; aacC1; confers resistance to gentamycin
   2239..2274    +  CDS            rop (fragment): Rop protein, which maintains plasmids at low copy number; rop
   2376..2475    +  misc_feature   bom (fragment): basis of mobility region from pBR322
   2481..21      -  CDS            lacZα (fragment) (across the origin): LacZα fragment of β-galactosidase; lacZ fragment
>Addgene plasmid #104519 | LI D-E V5 | addgene full sequence | sequence record 201158 | Addgene NGS Result
GTAAAACGACGGCCAGTGAATTCGAGCTCGGTACCTCGCGAATGCATCTAGATATCGGATCCCGGGCCCG
TCGACTGCAGAGGATGGGTCTCAAAGGTTGGAAAGCCCATTCCCAACCCACTTCTTGGTTTAGATAGCAC
CGGAAAGCCTATCCCTAATCCTTTACTTGGTCTTGATAGTACTGGAAAACCAATTCCGAACCCTCTGCTA
GGATTGGATTCTACATAAAATCAGAGACCATGCCTGCATGCAAGCTTGGCGTAATCATGGTCATAGCTGT
TTCCTGTGTGAAATTGTTATCCGCTCACAATTCCACACAACATACGAGCCGGAAGCATAAAGTGTAAAGC
CTGGGGTGCCTAATGAGTGAGCTAACTCACATTAATTGCGTTGCGCTCACTGCCCGCTTTCCAGTCGGGA
AACCTGTCGTGCCAGCTGCATTAATGAATCGGCCAACGCGCGGGGAGAGGCGGTTTGCGTATTGGGCGCT
CTTCCGCTTCCTCGCTCACTGACTCGCTGCGCTCGGTCGTTCGGCTGCGGCGAGCGGTATCAGCTCACTC
AAAGGCGGTAATACGGTTATCCACAGAATCAGGGGATAACGCAGGAAAGAACATGTGAGCAAAAGGCCAG
CAAAAGGCCAGGAACCGTAAAAAGGCCGCGTTGCTGGCGTTTTTCCATAGGCTCCGCCCCCCTGACGAGC
ATCACAAAAATCGACGCTCAAGTCAGAGGTGGCGAAACCCGACAGGACTATAAAGATACCAGGCGTTTCC
CCCTGGAAGCTCCCTCGTGCGCTCTCCTGTTCCGACCCTGCCGCTTACCGGATACCTGTCCGCCTTTCTC
CCTTCGGGAAGCGTGGCGCTTTCTCATAGCTCACGCTGTAGGTATCTCAGTTCGGTGTAGGTCGTTCGCT
CCAAGCTGGGCTGTGTGCACGAACCCCCCGTTCAGCCCGACCGCTGCGCCTTATCCGGTAACTATCGTCT
TGAGTCCAACCCGGTAAGACACGACTTATCGCCACTGGCAGCAGCCACTGGTAACAGGATTAGCAGAGCG
AGGTATGTAGGCGGTGCTACAGAGTTCTTGAAGTGGTGGCCTAACTACGGCTACACTAGAAGAACAGTAT
TTGGTATCTGCGCTCTGCTGAAGCCAGTTACCTTCGGAAAAAGAGTTGGTAGCTCTTGATCCGGCAAACA
AACCACCGCTGGTAGCGGTGGTTTTTTTGTTTGCAAGCAGCAGATTACGCGCAGAAAAAAAGGATCTCAA
GAAGATCCTTTGATCTTTTCTACGGGGTCTGACGCTCAGTGGAACGAAAACTCACGTTAAGGGATTTTGG
TCATGAGGCGCACACCGTGGAAACGGATGAAGGCACGAACCCAGTTGACATAAGCCTGTTCGGTTCGTAA
ACTGTAATGCAAGTAGCGTATGCGCTCACGCAACTGGTCCAGAACCTTGACCGAACGCAGCGGTGGTAAC
GGCGCAGTGGCGGTTTTCATGGCTTGTTATGACTGTTTTTTTGTACAGTCTATGCCTCGGGCATCCAAGC
AGCAAGCGCGTTACGCCGTGGGTCGATGTTTGATGTTATGGAGCAGCAACGATGTTACGCAGCAGCAACG
ATGTTACGCAGCAGGGCAGTCGCCCTAAAACAAAGTTAGGTGGCTCAAGTATGGGCATCATTCGCACATG
TAGGCTCGGCCCTGACCAAGTCAAATCCATGCGGGCTGCTCTTGATCTTTTCGGTCGTGAGTTCGGCGAC
GTAGCCACCTACTCCCAACATCAGCCGGACTCCGATTACCTCGGGAACTTGCTCCGTAGTAAGACATTCA
TCGCGCTTGCTGCCTTCGACCAAGAAGCGGTTGTTGGCGCTCTCGCGGCTTACGTTCTGCCCAAGTTTGA
GCAGCCGCGTAGTGAGATCTATATCTATGATCTCGCAGTCTCCGGAGAGCACCGGAGGCAGGGCATTGCC
ACCGCGCTCATCAATCTCCTCAAGCATGAGGCCAACGCGCTTGGTGCTTATGTGATCTACGTGCAAGCAG
ATTACGGTGACGATCCCGCAGTGGCTCTCTATACAAAGTTGGGCATACGGGAAGAAGTGATGCACTTTGA
TATCGACCCAAGTACCGCCACCTAACAATTCGTTCAAGCCGAGATCGGCTTCCCGGCCGCGGAGTTGTTC
GGTAAATTGTCACAACGCCGCTCATGACATTAACCTATAAAAATAGGCGTATCACGAGGCCCTTTTGTCT
CGCGCGTTTCGGTGATGACGGTGAAAACCTCTGACACATGCAGCTCCCGGAGAAGGTCACAGCTTGTCTG
TAAGCGGATGCCGGGAGCAGACAAGCCCGTCAGGGCGCGTCAGCGGGTGTTGGCGGGTGTCGGGGCTGGC
TTAACTATGCGGCATCAGAGCAGATTGTACTGAGAGTGCACCATATGCGGTGTGAAATACCGCACAGATG
CGTAAGGAGAAAATACCGCATCAGGCGCCATTCGCCATTCAGGCTGCGCAACTGTTGGGAAGGGCGATCG
GTGCGGGCCTCTTCGCTATTACGCCAGCTGGCGAAAGGGGGATGTGCTGCAAGGCGATTAAGTTGGGTAA
CGCCAGGGTTTTCCCAGTCACGACGTT
