>Addgene plasmid #104519 | LI D-E V5 | depositor partial sequence | sequence record 198157 | C terminal 3*V5
GGAAAGCCCATTCCCAACCCACTTCTTGGTTTAGATAGCACCGGAAAGCCTATCCCTAATCCTTTACTTG
GTCTTGATAGTACTGGAAAACCAATTCCGAACCCTCTGCTAGGATTGGATTCTACATAA
